Addgene plasmid #111068: pAAV-hSyn-dLight1.2
Purpose: To generate Adeno-Associated viruses for expression of dLight1.2 under synapsin promoter
Depositing lab: Lin Tian. Publication: Ultrafast neuronal imaging of dopamine dynamics with designed genetically encoded sensors. Patriarchi T, Cho JR, Merten K, Howe MW, Marley A, Xiong WH, Folk RW, Broussard GJ, Liang R, Jang MJ, Zhong H, Dombeck D, von Zastrow M, Nimmerjahn A, Gradinaru V, Williams JT, Tian L. Science. 2018 Jun 29;360(6396). pii: science.aat4422. doi: 10.1126/science.aat4422. Epub 2018 May 31. PubMed 29853555.
Backbone
  Vector backbone: pAAV-hSyn
  Backbone size w/o insert (bp): 4579
  Total vector size (bp): 6622
  Vector type: AAV
Growth in bacteria
  Bacterial resistance: Ampicillin, 100 μg/mL
  Growth temperature: 30°C
  Growth strain: NEB Stable
  Copy number: High Copy
Gene/Insert
  Gene/Insert name: dLight1.2
  Species: Synthetic
  Insert size (bp): 2043
  GenBank ID: MH244550
  Tag / fusion protein: Flag tag (N terminal on insert)
  Cloning method: Restriction Enzyme; 5′ cloning site BaMHI (not destroyed); 3′ cloning site HindIII (not destroyed)
  Sequencing primers: 5′ ccggccaccttggtcgcgtcc; 3′ ggagaaaatgaaagccatacgggaagc
Terms and licenses: Academic/Nonprofit Terms; Industry Terms: Not Available to Industry
How to cite: pAAV-hSyn-dLight1.2 was a gift from Lin Tian (Addgene plasmid # 111068 ; http://n2t.net/addgene:111068 ; RRID:Addgene_111068) For viral preps, please replace (Addgene plasmid # 111068) in the above sentence with: (Addgene viral prep # 111068-AAV1) or (Addgene viral prep # 111068-AAV5)
