[The description below was written by a language model from this plasmid's Addgene catalogue record and pLannotate feature annotations shown in this document.]
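Description:
pAAV-hSyn-dLight1.2 is an AAV transfer plasmid built on the pAAV-hSyn backbone and intended for producing recombinant adeno-associated virus that expresses the dopamine sensor dLight1.2 in neurons. It is propagated in E. coli through a high-copy ColE1/pUC-type origin with ampicillin selection (β-lactamase under its own promoter), and it also carries an f1 phage origin. The record specifies a recombination-deficient host strain, consistent with the need to keep the repeat-rich ITRs intact. The catalogue lists a total size of 6,622 bp, whereas the annotated sequencing record is 6,312 nt; the record does not explain this difference.

The expression cassette lies between two AAV2 inverted terminal repeats, which provide the signals for replication and packaging of the intervening DNA into viral particles. Transcription is driven by the human synapsin I promoter, which confers neuron-specific expression. The synthetic 2,043 bp dLight1.2 insert, cloned between BamHI and HindIII sites, carries an N-terminal FLAG tag. The automated annotation shows a dopamine-receptor-like segment, then a GFP-derived module, then a further catecholamine-receptor-like segment. That layout fits a fluorescent protein inserted within a G-protein-coupled receptor scaffold. The specific DRD5 and ADRB1 labels are partial homology matches and should not be taken as the actual parent receptor, which the record does not state. Downstream, a WPRE enhances transcript stability and expression. An SV40 polyadenylation signal follows it, though it is annotated on the reverse strand. According to the associated publication title, the sensor is used for fast optical imaging of dopamine dynamics in neurons, and the record notes AAV1 and AAV5 viral preparations.
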