Features (pLannotate 1.2.2; 17 found; start..end, strand, type, name):
    212..659     +  promoter       hSyn promoter: human synapsin I promoter; confers neuron-specific expression (Kügler et al., 2003)
    743..763     +  CDS            3xFLAG (fragment): three tandem FLAG® epitope tags
    833..1447    +  CDS            DRD5 (fragment): DRD5_HUMAN - Also known as DRD1B, DRD1L2. Experimental evidence at protein level: Swiss-Prot protein existence level 1. Dopamine receptor whose activity is mediated by G proteins which activate adenylyl cyclase. From Homo sapiens (Human).
   1439..2173    +  CDS            cEGFP: cEGFP is a basic (constitutively fluorescent) green fluorescent protein published in 2008, derived from Aequorea victoria.
   2192..2443    +  CDS            ADRB1 (fragment): ADRB1_HUMAN - Also known as ADRB1R, B1AR. Experimental evidence at protein level: Swiss-Prot protein existence level 1. Beta-adrenergic receptors mediate the catecholamine-induced activation of adenylate cyclase through the action of G proteins. This receptor binds epinephrine and norepinephrine with approximately equal affinity. Mediates Ras activation through G(s)-alpha- and cAMP-mediated signaling. Involved in the regulation of sleep/wake behaviors (PubMed:31473062). From Homo sapiens (Human).
   2750..3338    +  misc_feature   WPRE: woodchuck hepatitis virus posttranscriptional regulatory element
   3339..3358    +  misc_feature   MCS (fragment): pBluescript multiple cloning site
   3387..3508    -  polyA_signal   SV40 poly(A) signal: SV40 polyadenylation signal
   3531..3599    -  CDS            large T antigen (fragment): large T antigen from SV40 (simian virus 40)
   3670..3803    +  repeat_region  AAV2 ITR: inverted terminal repeat of adeno-associated virus serotype 2 inverted
   3797..3853    -  CDS            lacI (fragment): lac repressor; lacI; The lac repressor binds to the lac operator to inhibit transcription in E. coli. This inhibition can be relieved by adding lactose or isopropyl-β-D-thiogalactopyranoside (IPTG).
   4036..4624    -  rep_origin     ori: high-copy-number ColE1/pMB1/pBR322/pUC origin of replication
   4795..5655    -  CDS            AmpR: β-lactamase; bla; confers resistance to ampicillin, carbenicillin, and related antibiotics
   5656..5760    -  promoter       AmpR promoter: bla
   5813..6241    -  rep_origin     f1 ori (sequence partly withheld): f1 bacteriophage origin of replication; arrow indicates direction of (+) strand synthesis
   6246..3       -  CDS            lacZα (fragment) (across the origin): LacZα fragment of β-galactosidase; lacZ fragment
   6310..130     -  repeat_region  AAV2 ITR (fragment) (across the origin): inverted terminal repeat of adeno-associated virus serotype 2 inverted
>Addgene plasmid #111068 | pAAV-hSyn-dLight1.2 | addgene full sequence | sequence record 408011 | Addgene NGS Result
CTGCGCGCTCGCTCGCTCACTGAGGCCGCCCGGGCAAAGCCCGGGCGTCGGGCGACCTTTGGTCGCCCGG
CCTCAGTGAGCGAGCGAGCGCGCAGAGAGGGAGTGGCCAACTCCATCACTAGGGGTTCCTTGTAGTTAAT
GATTAACCCGCCATGCTACTTATCTACGTAGCCATGCTCTAGGAAGATCTCTGCAGAGGGCCCTGCGTAT
GAGTGCAAGTGGGTTTTAGGACCAGGATGAGGCGGGGTGGGGGTGCCTACCTGACGACCGACCCCGACCC
ACTGGACAAGCACCCAACCCCCATTCCCCAAATTGCGCATCCCCTATCAGAGAGGGGGAGGGGAAACAGG
ATGCGGCGAGGCGCGTGCGCACTGCCAGCTTCAGCACCGCGGACAGTGCCTTCGCCCCCGCCTGGCGGCG
CGCGCCACCGCCGCCTCAGCACTGAAGGCGCGCTGACGTCACTCGCCGGTCCCCCGCAAACTCCCCTTCC
CGGCCACCTTGGTCGCGTCCGCGCCGCCGCCGGCCCAGCCGGACCGCACCACGCGAGGCGCGAGATAGGG
GGGCACGGGCGCGACCATCTGCGCTGCGGCGCCGGCGACTCAGCGCTGCCTCAGTCTGCGGTGGGCAGCG
GAGGAGTCGTGTCGTGCCTGAGAGCGCAGTCGAATTCAAGCTGCTAGCAAGGATCCTGCGCGCCATGAAG
ACGATCATCGCCCTGAGCTACATCTTCTGCCTGGTGTTCGCCGACTACAAGGACGATGATGACGCCATGA
GGACTCTGAACACCTCTGCCATGGACGGGACTGGGCTGGTGGTGGAGAGGGACTTCTCTGTTCGTATCCT
CACTGCCTGTTTCCTGTCGCTGCTCATCCTGTCCACGCTCCTGGGGAACACGCTGGTCTGTGCTGCCGTT
ATCAGGTTCCGACACCTGCGGTCCAAGGTGACCAACTTCTTTGTCATCTCCTTGGCTGTGTCAGATCTCT
TGGTGGCCGTCCTGGTCATGCCCTGGAAGGCAGTGGCTGAGATTGCTGGCTTCTGGCCCTTTGGGTCCTT
CTGTAACATCTGGGTGGCCTTTGACATCATGTGCTCCACTGCATCCATCCTCAACCTCTGTGTGATCAGC
GTGGACAGGTATTGGGCTATCTCCAGCCCTGCCCGGTATGAGAGAAAGATGACCCCCAAGGCAGCCTTCA
TCCTGATCAGTGTGGCATGGACCTTGTCTGTACTCATCTCCTTCATCCCAGTGCAGCTCAGCTGGCACAA
GGCAAAACCCACAAGCCCCTCTGATGGAAATGCCACTTCCCTGGCTGAGACCATAGACAACTGTGACTCC
AGCCTCAGCAGGACATATGCCATCTCATCCTCTGTAATCAGCTTTTACATCCCTGTGGCCATCATGATTG
TCACCTACACCAGGATCTACAGGATTGCTCAGAAACTGAGCTCACTCATTAACGTCTATATCAAGGCCGA
CAAGCAGAAGAACGGCATCAAGGCGAACTTCAAGATCCGCCACAACATCGAGGACGGCGGCGTGCAGCTC
GCCTACCACTACCAGCAGAACACCCCCATCGGCGACGGCCCCGTGCTGCTGCCCGACAACCACTACCTGA
GCGTGCAGTCCAAACTTTCGAAAGACCCCAACGAGAAGCGCGATCACATGGTCCTGCTGGAGTTCGTGAC
CGCCGCCGGGATCACTCTCGGCATGGACGAGCTGTACAAGGGCGGTACCGGAGGGAGCATGGTGAGCAAG
GGCGAGGAGCTGTTCACCGGGGTGGTGCCCATCCTGGTCGAGCTGGACGGCGACGTAAACGGCCACAAGT
TCAGCGTGTCCGGCGAGGGTGAGGGCGATGCCACCTACGGCAAGCTGACCCTGAAGTTCATCTGCACCAC
CGGCAAGCTGCCCGTGCCCTGGCCCACCCTCGTGACCACCCTGACCTACGGCGTGCAGTGCTTCAGCCGC
TACCCCGACCACATGAAGCAGCACGACTTCTTCAAGTCCGCCATGCCCGAAGGCTACATCCAGGAGCGCA
CCATCTTCTTCAAGGACGACGGCAACTACAAGACCCGCGCCGAGGTGAAGTTCGAGGGCGACACCCTGGT
GAACCGCATCGAGCTGAAGGGCATCGACTTCAAGGAGGACGGCAACATCCTGGGGCACAAGCTGGAGTAC
AACAATCATGACCAACTGAAAAGAGAAACTAAAGTCCTGAAGACTCTGTCGGTGATCATGGGTGTGTTTG
TGTGCTGTTGGCTACCTTTCTTCATCTTGAACTGCATTTTGCCCTTCTGTGGGTCTGGGGAGACGCAGCC
CTTCTGCATTGATTCCAACACCTTTGACGTGTTTGTGTGGTTTGGGTGGGCTAATTCATCCTTGAACCCC
ATCATTTATGCCTTTAATGCTGATTTTCGGAAGGCATTTTCAACCCTCTTAGGATGCTACAGACTTTGCC
CTGCGACGAATAATGCCATAGAGACGGTGAGTATCAATAACAATGGGGCCGCGATGTTTTCCAGCCATCA
TGAGCCACGAGGCTCCATCTCCAAGGAGTGCAATCTGGTTTACCTGATCCCACATGCTGTGGGCTCCTCT
GAGGACCTGAAAAAGGAGGAGGCAGCTGGCATCGCCAGACCCTTGGAGAAGCTGTCCCCAGCCCTATCGG
TCATATTGGACTATGACACTGACGTCTCTATGGAGAAGATCCAACCCATCACACAAAACGGTCAGCACCC
AACCTGAAAGCTTATCGATAATCAACCTCTGGATTACAAAATTTGTGAAAGATTGACTGGTATTCTTAAC
TATGTTGCTCCTTTTACGCTATGTGGATACGCTGCTTTAATGCCTTTGTATCATGCTATTGCTTCCCGTA
TGGCTTTCATTTTCTCCTCCTTGTATAAATCCTGGTTGCTGTCTCTTTATGAGGAGTTGTGGCCCGTTGT
CAGGCAACGTGGCGTGGTGTGCACTGTGTTTGCTGACGCAACCCCCACTGGTTGGGGCATTGCCACCACC
TGTCAGCTCCTTTCCGGGACTTTCGCTTTCCCCCTCCCTATTGCCACGGCGGAACTCATCGCCGCCTGCC
TTGCCCGCTGCTGGACAGGGGCTCGGCTGTTGGGCACTGACAATTCCGTGGTGTTGTCGGGGAAATCATC
GTCCTTTCCTTGGCTGCTCGCCTGTGTTGCCACCTGGATTCTGCGCGGGACGTCCTTCTGCTACGTCCCT
TCGGCCCTCAATCCAGCGGACCTTCCTTCCCGCGGCCTGCTGCCGGCTCTGCGGCCTCTTCCGCGTCTTC
GCCTTCGCCCTCAGACGAGTCGGATCTCCCTTTGGGCCGCCTCCCCGCATCGATACCGTCGACCTCGACC
CGGGCGGCCGCTTCGAGCAGACATGATAAGATACATTGATGAGTTTGGACAAACCACAACTAGAATGCAG
TGAAAAAAATGCTTTATTTGTGAAATTTGTGATGCTATTGCTTTATTTGTAACCATTATAAGCTGCAATA
AACAAGTTAACAACAACAATTGCATTCATTTTATGTTTCAGGTTCAGGGGGAGATGTGGGAGGTTTTTTA
AAGCAAGTAAAACCTCTACAAATGTGGTAAAATCGATAAGGATCTTCCTAGAGCATGGCTACGTAGATAA
GTAGCATGGCGGGTTAATCATTAACTACAAGGAACCCCTAGTGATGGAGTTGGCCACTCCCTCTCTGCGC
GCTCGCTCGCTCACTGAGGCCGGGCGACCAAAGGTCGCCCGACGCCCGGGCTTTGCCCGGGCGGCCTCAG
TGAGCGAGCGAGCGCGCAGCTGCATTAATGAATCGGCCAACGCGCGGGGAGAGGCGGTTTGCGTATTGGG
CGCTCTTCCGCTTCCTCGCTCACTGACTCGCTGCGCTCGGTCGTTCGGCTGCGGCGAGCGGTATCAGCTC
ACTCAAAGGCGGTAATACGGTTATCCACAGAATCAGGGGATAACGCAGGAAAGAACATGTGAGCAAAAGG
CCAGCAAAAAGCCAGGAACCGTAAAAAGGCCGCGTTGCTGGCGTTTTTCCATAGGCTCCGCCCCCCTGAC
GAGCATCACAAAAATCGACGCTCAAGTCAGAGGTGGCGAAACCCGACAGGACTATAAAGATACCAGGCGT
TTCCCCCTGGAAGCTCCCTCGTGCGCTCTCCTGTTCCGACCCTGCCGCTTACCGGATACCTGTCCGCCTT
TCTCCCTTCGGGAAGCGTGGCGCTTTCTCATAGCTCACGCTGTAGGTATCTCAGTTCGGTGTAGGTCGTT
CGCTCCAAGCTGGGCTGTGTGCACGAACCCCCCGTTCAGCCCGACCGCTGCGCCTTATCCGGTAACTATC
GTCTTGAGTCCAACCCGGTAAGACACGACTTATCGCCACTGGCAGCAGCCACTGGTAACAGGATTAGCAG
AGCGAGGTATGTAGGCGGTGCTACAGAGTTCTTGAAGTGGTGGCCTAACTACGGCTACACTAGAAGAACA
GTATTTGGTATCTGCGCTCTGCTGAAGCCAGTTACCTTCGGAAAAAGAGTTGGTAGCTCTTGATCCGGCA
AACAAACCACCGCTGGTAGCGGTGGTTTTTTTGTTTGCAAGCAGCAGATTACGCGCAGAAAAAAAGGATC
TCAAGAAGATCCTTTGATCTTTTCTACGGGGTCTGACGCTCAGTGGAACGAAAACTCACGTTAAGGGATT
TTGGTCATGAGATTATCAAAAAGGATCTTCACCTAGATCCTTTTAAATTAAAAATGAAGTTTTAAATCAA
TCTAAAGTATATATGAGTAAACTTGGTCTGACAGTTACCAATGCTTAATCAGTGAGGCACCTATCTCAGC
GATCTGTCTATTTCGTTCATCCATAGTTGCCTGACTCCCCGTCGTGTAGATAACTACGATACGGGAGGGC
TTACCATCTGGCCCCAGTGCTGCAATGATACCGCGAGACCCACGCTCACCGGCTCCAGATTTATCAGCAA
TAAACCAGCCAGCCGGAAGGGCCGAGCGCAGAAGTGGTCCTGCAACTTTATCCGCCTCCATCCAGTCTAT
TAATTGTTGCCGGGAAGCTAGAGTAAGTAGTTCGCCAGTTAATAGTTTGCGCAACGTTGTTGCCATTGCT
ACAGGCATCGTGGTGTCACGCTCGTCGTTTGGTATGGCTTCATTCAGCTCCGGTTCCCAACGATCAAGGC
GAGTTACATGATCCCCCATGTTGTGCAAAAAAGCGGTTAGCTCCTTCGGTCCTCCGATCGTTGTCAGAAG
TAAGTTGGCCGCAGTGTTATCACTCATGGTTATGGCAGCACTGCATAATTCTCTTACTGTCATGCCATCC
GTAAGATGCTTTTCTGTGACTGGTGAGTACTCAACCAAGTCATTCTGAGAATAGTGTATGCGGCGACCGA
GTTGCTCTTGCCCGGCGTCAATACGGGATAATACCGCGCCACATAGCAGAACTTTAAAAGTGCTCATCAT
TGGAAAACGTTCTTCGGGGCGAAAACTCTCAAGGATCTTACCGCTGTTGAGATCCAGTTCGATGTAACCC
ACTCGTGCACCCAACTGATCTTCAGCATCTTTTACTTTCACCAGCGTTTCTGGGTGAGCAAAAACAGGAA
GGCAAAATGCCGCAAAAAAGGGAATAAGGGCGACACGGAAATGTTGAATACTCATACTCTTCCTTTTTCA
ATATTATTGAAGCATTTATCAGGGTTATTGTCTCATGAGCGGATACATATTTGAATGTATTTAGAAAAAT
AAACAAATAGGGGTTCCGCGCACATTTCCCCGAAAAGTGCCACCTAAATTGTAAGCGTTAATATTTTGTT
AAAATTCGCGTTAAATTTTTGTTAAATCAGCTCATTTTTTAACCAATAGGCCGAAATCGGCAAAATCCCT
TATAAATCAAAAGAATAGACCGAGATAGGGT
[37 nt withheld, positions 5912-5948]
AAAGAACGTGGACTCCAACGTCAAAGG
[49 nt withheld, positions 5976-6024]
T
[91 nt withheld, positions 6026-6116]
G
[124 nt withheld, positions 6118-6241]
CCCATTCGCCATTCAGGCTGCGCAACTGTTGGGAAGGGCGATCGGTGCGGGCCTCTTCGCTATTACGCCA
G
